Addgene plasmid #114178: p2K7bsdUBI-mCherry-STIM1
Purpose: Lentiviral vector for expression of mCherry-STIM1
Depositing lab: Nicolas Demaurex. Depositing organization: University of Geneva. Publication: STIM1 promotes migration, phagosomal maturation and antigen cross-presentation in dendritic cells. Nunes-Hasler P, Maschalidi S, Lippens C, Castelbou C, Bouvet S, Guido D, Bermont F, Bassoy EY, Page N, Merkler D, Hugues S, Martinvalet D, Manoury B, Demaurex N. Nat Commun. 2017 Nov 24;8(1):1852. doi: 10.1038/s41467-017-01600-6. PubMed 29176619.
Backbone
  Vector backbone: p2K7
  Backbone manufacturer: David Suter (PMID:16293575)
  Backbone size w/o insert (bp): 8776
  Vector type: Mammalian Expression, Lentiviral
  Selectable markers: Blasticidin
Growth in bacteria
  Bacterial resistance: Ampicillin, 100 μg/mL
  Growth temperature: 37°C
  Growth strain: NEB Stable
  Copy number: Unknown
Gene/Insert
  Gene/Insert name: STIM1 (alt name: GOK)
  Species: H. sapiens (human)
  Insert size (bp): 2774
  Entrez Gene: STIM1 (a.k.a. D11S4896E, GOK, IMD10, STRMK, TAM, TAM1)
  Promoter: Ubiquitin
  Tag / fusion protein: mCherry (inserted after signal peptide) (N terminal on insert)
  Cloning method: Gateway Cloning
  Sequencing primers: 5′ unknown
Terms and licenses: Academic/Nonprofit Terms; Industry Terms: Not Available to Industry
How to cite: p2K7bsdUBI-mCherry-STIM1 was a gift from Nicolas Demaurex (Addgene plasmid # 114178 ; http://n2t.net/addgene:114178 ; RRID:Addgene_114178)
