[The description below was written by a language model from this plasmid's Addgene catalogue record and pLannotate feature annotations shown in this document.]
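Description:
p2K7bsdUBI-mCherry-STIM1 is a third-generation-style, self-inactivating HIV-1 lentiviral transfer vector built on the p2K7 Gateway-compatible backbone, designed to express a red fluorescent fusion of human STIM1 in mammalian cells. In bacteria it is maintained through a high-copy ColE1/pUC-type origin and selected with ampicillin via the β-lactamase gene. An f1 origin and remnants of a lac/T7/T3 cloning region are also present. The viral genome is transcribed from a chimeric RSV promoter fused to a truncated 5' LTR. It carries the Ψ packaging signal with a gag fragment, the Rev response element for Rev-dependent nuclear export, the cPPT/CTS element and a ΔU3 3' LTR that inactivates LTR promoter activity after integration. An SV40 polyadenylation signal and an SV40 origin lie downstream of the 3' LTR.

The payload was assembled by multisite Gateway recombination, as shown by the attB4, attB1 and attB2 sites that flank the promoter and coding modules. The human ubiquitin C promoter drives the STIM1 open reading frame, in which mCherry is placed after the STIM1 signal peptide. This leaves the tag at the N-terminal end of the mature protein. The short unannotated stretch upstream of mCherry is consistent with this signal sequence. A WPRE follows the insert to enhance transcript stability and expression. The annotated V5 tag lies beyond the WPRE and so is not expected to be fused to the protein. A separate SV40/EM7 promoter cassette expresses blasticidin S deaminase, allowing blasticidin selection of transduced cells. The vector is used for stable expression and live imaging of STIM1, an ER calcium sensor, and the associated study concerned its role in dendritic cells.
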