Features (pLannotate 1.2.2; 33 found; start..end, strand, type, name):
      3..229     +  promoter       RSV promoter: Rous sarcoma virus enhancer/promoter
    230..410     +  LTR            5' LTR (truncated): truncated 5' long terminal repeat (LTR) from HIV-1
    457..582     +  misc_feature   HIV-1 Ψ: packaging signal of human immunodeficiency virus type 1
    566..929     +  CDS            HIV-1 gag (fragment): gag protein from human immunodeficiency virus 1; gag
   1075..1308    +  misc_feature   RRE: The Rev response element (RRE) of HIV-1 allows for Rev-dependent mRNA export from the nucleus to the cytoplasm.
   1685..1785    +  CDS            Rev (fragment): human immunodeficiency virus 1 (HIV-1) Rev protein; rev; enhances nuclear export of unspliced and incompletely spliced viral mRNAs
   1803..1920    +  misc_feature   cPPT/CTS: central polypurine tract and central termination sequence of HIV-1
   1938..1958    +  protein_bind   attB4: mutant version of attB; core recombination site for the Gateway® BP reaction BP Clonase™
   1976..3187    +  promoter       UbC promoter: human ubiquitin C promoter
   3199..3218    +  protein_bind   attB1 (fragment): mutant version of attB; recombination site for the Gateway® BP reaction BP Clonase™
   3344..4051    +  CDS            mCherry: mCherry is a basic (constitutively fluorescent) red fluorescent protein published in 2004, derived from Discosoma sp.. It is reported to be a very rapidly-maturing monomer with low acid sensitivity.
   4052..6010    +  CDS            STIM1: STIM1_HUMAN - Also known as GOK From Homo sapiens (Human).
   6028..6052    -  protein_bind   attB2: mutant version of attB; recombination site for the Gateway® BP reaction BP Clonase™
   6070..6658    +  misc_feature   WPRE: woodchuck hepatitis virus posttranscriptional regulatory element
   6682..6723    +  CDS            V5 tag: epitope tag from simian virus 5
   6765..7094    +  promoter       SV40 promoter: SV40 enhancer and early promoter
   7142..7189    +  promoter       EM7 promoter: synthetic bacterial promoter&nbsp
   7208..7606    +  CDS            BSD: blasticidin S deaminase; Aspergillus terreus BSD; confers resistance to blasticidin
   7623..7691    +  CDS            nef (fragment): NEF_HV1Z2 - Experimental evidence at protein level: Swiss-Prot protein existence level 1. Extracellular Nef protein targets CD4(+) T-lymphocytes for apoptosis by interacting with CXCR4 surface receptors. From Human immunodeficiency virus type 1 group M subtype D (isolate Z2/CDC-Z34) (HIV-1).
   7693..7926    +  LTR            3' LTR (ΔU3): self-inactivating 3' long terminal repeat (LTR) from HIV-1
   7998..8119    +  polyA_signal   SV40 poly(A) signal: SV40 polyadenylation signal
   8159..8294    +  rep_origin     SV40 ori: SV40 origin of replication
   8315..8333    -  promoter       T7 promoter: promoter for bacteriophage T7 RNA polymerase
   8341..8496    +  CDS            lacZα (fragment): LacZα fragment of β-galactosidase; lacZ fragment
   8501..8929    +  rep_origin     f1 ori (sequence partly withheld): f1 bacteriophage origin of replication; arrow indicates direction of (+) strand synthesis
   8982..9086    +  promoter       AmpR promoter: bla
   9087..9947    +  CDS            AmpR: β-lactamase; bla; confers resistance to ampicillin, carbenicillin, and related antibiotics
  10118..10706   +  rep_origin     ori: high-copy-number ColE1/pMB1/pBR322/pUC origin of replication
  10889..10981   +  CDS            lacI (fragment): lac repressor; lacI; The lac repressor binds to the lac operator to inhibit transcription in E. coli. This inhibition can be relieved by adding lactose or isopropyl-β-D-thiogalactopyranoside (IPTG).
  10994..11015   +  protein_bind   CAP binding site: CAP binding activates transcription in the presence of cAMP. E. coli catabolite activator protein
  11030..11060   +  promoter       lac promoter: promoter for the E. coli lac operon
  11064..11086   +  protein_bind   lac operator (fragment): The lac repressor binds to the lac operator to inhibit transcription in E. coli. This inhibition can be relieved by adding lactose or isopropyl-β-D-thiogalactopyranoside (IPTG). lac repressor encoded by lacI
  11129..11147   +  promoter       T3 promoter: promoter for bacteriophage T3 RNA polymerase
>Addgene plasmid #114178 | p2K7bsdUBI-mCherry-STIM1 | addgene full sequence | sequence record 218667 | Addgene NGS Result
AATGTAGTCTTATGCAATACTCTTGTAGTCTTGCAACATGGTAACGATGAGTTAGCAACATGCCTTACAA
GGAGAGAAAAAGCACCGTGCATGCCGATTGGTGGAAGTAAGGTGGTACGATCGTGCCTTATTAGGAAGGC
AACAGACGGGTCTGACATGGATTGGACGAACCACTGAATTGCCGCATTGCAGAGATATTGTATTTAAGTG
CCTAGCTCGATACATAAACGGGTCTCTCTGGTTAGACCAGATCTGAGCCTGGGAGCTCTCTGGCTAACTA
GGGAACCCACTGCTTAAGCCTCAATAAAGCTTGCCTTGAGTGCTTCAAGTAGTGTGTGCCCGTCTGTTGT
GTGACTCTGGTAACTAGAGATCCCTCAGACCCTTTTAGTCAGTGTGGAAAATCTCTAGCAGTGGCGCCCG
AACAGGGACTTGAAAGCGAAAGGGAAACCAGAGGAGCTCTCTCGACGCAGGACTCGGCTTGCTGAAGCGC
GCACGGCAAGAGGCGAGGGGCGGCGACTGGTGAGTACGCCAAAAATTTTGACTAGCGGAGGCTAGAAGGA
GAGAGATGGGTGCGAGAGCGTCAGTATTAAGCGGGGGAGAATTAGATCGCGATGGGAAAAAATTCGGTTA
AGGCCAGGGGGAAAGAAAAAATATAAATTAAAACATATAGTATGGGCAAGCAGGGAGCTAGAACGATTCG
CAGTTAATCCTGGCCTGTTAGAAACATCAGAAGGCTGTAGACAAATACTGGGACAGCTACAACCATCCCT
TCAGACAGGATCAGAAGAACTTAGATCATTATATAATACAGTAGCAACCCTCTATTGTGTGCATCAAAGG
ATAGAGATAAAAGACACCAAGGAAGCTTTAGACAAGATAGAGGAAGAGCAAAACAAAAGTAAGACCACCG
CACAGCAAGCGGCCGCTGATCTTCAGACCTGGAGGAGGAGATATGAGGGACAATTGGAGAAGTGAATTAT
ATAAATATAAAGTAGTAAAAATTGAACCATTAGGAGTAGCACCCACCAAGGCAAAGAGAAGAGTGGTGCA
GAGAGAAAAAAGAGCAGTGGGAATAGGAGCTTTGTTCCTTGGGTTCTTGGGAGCAGCAGGAAGCACTATG
GGCGCAGCGTCAATGACGCTGACGGTACAGGCCAGACAATTATTGTCTGGTATAGTGCAGCAGCAGAACA
ATTTGCTGAGGGCTATTGAGGCGCAACAGCATCTGTTGCAACTCACAGTCTGGGGCATCAAGCAGCTCCA
GGCAAGAATCCTGGCTGTGGAAAGATACCTAAAGGATCAACAGCTCCTGGGGATTTGGGGTTGCTCTGGA
AAACTCATTTGCACCACTGCTGTGCCTTGGAATGCTAGTTGGAGTAATAAATCTCTGGAACAGATTTGGA
ATCACACGACCTGGATGGAGTGGGACAGAGAAATTAACAATTACACAAGCTTAATACACTCCTTAATTGA
AGAATCGCAAAACCAGCAAGAAAAGAATGAACAAGAATTATTGGAATTAGATAAATGGGCAAGTTTGTGG
AATTGGTTTAACATAACAAATTGGCTGTGGTATATAAAATTATTCATAATGATAGTAGGAGGCTTGGTAG
GTTTAAGAATAGTTTTTGCTGTACTTTCTATAGTGAATAGAGTTAGGCAGGGATATTCACCATTATCGTT
TCAGACCCACCTCCCAACCCCGAGGGGACCCGACAGGCCCGAAGGAATAGAAGAAGAAGGTGGAGAGAGA
GACAGAGACAGATCCATTCGATTAGTGAACGGATCTCGACGGTATCGCTAGCTTTTAAAAGAAAAGGGGG
GATTGGGGGGTACAGTGCAGGGGAAAGAATAGTAGACATAATAGCAACAGACATACAAACTAAAGAATTA
CAAAAACAAATTACAAAAATTCAAAATTTTACTAGTGATTATCGGATCAACTTTGTATAGAAAAGTTGTT
AATTAAGGGTGCAGCGGCCTCCGCGCCGGGTTTTGGCGCCTCCCGCGGGCGCCCCCCTCCTCACGGCGAG
CGCTGCCACGTCAGACGAAGGGCGCAGCGAGCGTCCTGATCCTTCCGCCCGGACGCTCAGGACAGCGGCC
CGCTGCTCATAAGACTCGGCCTTAGAACCCCAGTATCAGCAGAAGGACATTTTAGGACGGGACTTGGGTG
ACTCTAGGGCACTGGTTTTCTTTCCAGAGAGCGGAACAGGCGAGGAAAAGTAGTCCCTTCTCGGCGATTC
TGCGGAGGGATCTCCGTGGGGCGGTGAACGCCGATGATTATATAAGGACGCGCCGGGTGTGGCACAGCTA
GTTCCGTCGCAGCCGGGATTTGGGTCGCGGTTCTTGTTTGTGGATCGCTGTGATCGTCACTTGGTGAGTA
GCGGGCTGCTGGGCTAGCCGGGGCTTTCGTGGCCGCCGGGCCGCTCGGTGGGACGGAAGCGTGTGGAGAG
ACCGCCAAGGGCTGTAGTCTGGGTCCGCGAGCAAGGTTGCCCTGAACTGGGGGTTGGGGGGAGCGCAGCA
AAATGGCGGCTGTTCCCGAGTCTTGAATGGAAGACGCTTGTGAGGCGGGCTGTGAGGTCGTTGAAACAAG
GTGGGGGGCATGGTGGGCGGCAAGAACCCAAGGTCTTGAGGCCTTCGCTAATGCGGGAAAGCTCTTATTC
GGGTGAGATGGGCTGGGGCACCATCTGGGGACCCTGACGTGAAGTTTGTCACTGACTGGAGAACTCGGTT
TGTCGTCTGTTGCGGGGGCGGCAGTTATGGCGGTGCCGTTGGGCAGTGCACCCGTACCTTTGGGAGCGCG
CGCCCTCGTCGTGTCGTGACGTCACCCGTTCTGTTGGCTTATAATGCAGGGTGGGGCCACCTGCCGGTAG
GTGTGCGGTAGGCTTTTCTCCGTCGCAGGACGCAGGGTTCGGGCCTAGGGTAGGCTCTCCTGAATCGACA
GGCGCCGGACCTCTGGTGAGGGGAGGGATAAGTGAGGCGTCAGTTTCTTTGGTCGGTTTTATGTACCTAT
CTTCTTAAGTAGCTGAAGCTCCGGTTTTGAACTATGCGCTCGGGGTTGGCGAGTGTGTTTTGTGAAGTTT
TTTAGGCACCTTTTGAAATGTAATCATTTGGGTCAATATGTAATTTTCAGTGTTAGACTAGTAAATTGTC
CGCTAAATTCTGGCCGTTTTTGGCTTTTTTGTTAGACAGGATCCCAACTTTGTACAAAAAAGCAGGCTTT
AAAGGAACCAATTCAGTCGACATGGATGTATGCGTCCGTCTTGCCCTGTGGCTCCTCTGGGGACTCCTCC
TGCACCAGGGCCAGAGCCTCAGCCATAGTCACAGTGAGAAGGCGACAGGTACCATGGTGAGCAAGGGCGA
GGAGGATAACATGGCCATCATCAAGGAGTTCATGCGCTTCAAGGTGCACATGGAGGGCTCCGTGAACGGC
CACGAGTTCGAGATCGAGGGCGAGGGCGAGGGCCGCCCCTACGAGGGCACCCAGACCGCCAAGCTGAAGG
TGACCAAGGGTGGCCCCCTGCCCTTCGCCTGGGACATCCTGTCCCCTCAGTTCATGTACGGCTCCAAGGC
CTACGTGAAGCACCCCGCCGACATCCCCGACTACTTGAAGCTGTCCTTCCCCGAGGGCTTCAAGTGGGAG
CGCGTGATGAACTTCGAGGACGGCGGCGTGGTGACCGTGACCCAGGACTCCTCCCTGCAGGACGGCGAGT
TCATCTACAAGGTGAAGCTGCGCGGCACCAACTTCCCCTCCGACGGCCCCGTAATGCAGAAGAAGACCAT
GGGCTGGGAGGCCTCCTCCGAGCGGATGTACCCCGAGGACGGCGCCCTGAAGGGCGAGATCAAGCAGAGG
CTGAAGCTGAAGGACGGCGGCCACTACGACGCTGAGGTCAAGACCACCTACAAGGCCAAGAAGCCCGTGC
AGCTGCCCGGCGCCTACAACGTCAACATCAAGTTGGACATCACCTCCCACAACGAGGACTACACCATCGT
GGAACAGTACGAACGCGCCGAGGGCCGCCACTCCACCGGCGGCATGGACGAGCTGTACAAGGGTACCAGC
TCGGGGGCCAACTCTGAGGAGTCCACTGCAGCAGAGTTTTGCCGAATTGACAAGCCCCTGTGTCACAGTG
AGGATGAGAAACTCAGCTTCGAGGCAGTCCGTAACATCCACAAACTGATGGACGATGATGCCAATGGTGA
TGTGGATGTGGAAGAAAGTGATGAGTTCCTGAGGGAAGACCTCAATTACCATGACCCAACAGTGAAACAC
AGCACCTTCCATGGTGAGGATAAGCTCATCAGCGTGGAGGACCTGTGGAAGGCATGGAAGTCATCAGAAG
TATACAATTGGACCGTGGATGAGGTGGTACAGTGGCTGATCACATATGTGGAGCTGCCTCAGTATGAGGA
GACCTTCCGGAAGCTGCAGCTCAGTGGCCATGCCATGCCAAGGCTGGCTGTCACCAACACCACCATGACA
GGGACTGTGCTGAAGATGACAGACCGGAGTCATCGGCAGAAGCTGCAGCTGAAGGCTCTGGATACAGTGC
TCTTTGGGCCTCCTCTCTTGACTCGCCATAATCACCTCAAGGACTTCATGCTGGTGGTGTCTATCGTTAT
TGGTGTGGGCGGCTGCTGGTTTGCCTATATCCAGAACCGTTACTCCAAGGAGCACATGAAGAAGATGATG
AAGGACTTGGAGGGGTTACACCGAGCTGAGCAGAGTCTGCATGACCTTCAGGAAAGGCTGCACAAGGCCC
AGGAGGAGCACCGCACAGTGGAGGTGGAGAAGGTCCATCTGGAAAAGAAGCTGCGCGATGAGATCAACCT
TGCTAAGCAGGAAGCCCAGCGGCTGAAGGAGCTGCGGGAGGGTACTGAGAATGAGCGGAGCCGCCAAAAA
TATGCTGAGGAGGAGTTGGAGCAGGTTCGGGAGGCCTTGAGGAAAGCAGAGAAGGAGCTAGAATCTCACA
GCTCATGGTATGCTCCAGAGGCCCTTCAGAAGTGGCTGCAGCTGACACATGAGGTGGAGGTGCAATATTA
CAACATCAAGAAGCAAAATGCTGAGAAGCAGCTGCTGGTGGCCAAGGAGGGGGCTGAGAAGATAAAAAAG
AAGAGAAACACACTCTTTGGCACCTTCCACGTGGCCCACAGCTCTTCCCTGGATGATGTAGATCATAAAA
TTCTAACAGCTAAGCAAGCACTGAGCGAGGTGACAGCAGCATTGCGGGAGCGCCTGCACCGCTGGCAACA
GATCGAGATCCTCTGTGGCTTCCAGATTGTCAACAACCCTGGCATCCACTCACTGGTGGCTGCCCTCAAC
ATAGACCCCAGCTGGATGGGCAGTACACGCCCCAACCCTGCTCACTTCATCATGACTGACGACGTGGATG
ACATGGATGAGGAGATTGTGTCTCCCTTGTCCATGCAGTCCCCTAGCCTGCAGAGCAGTGTTCGGCAGCG
CCTGACGGAGCCACAGCATGGCCTGGGATCTCAGAGGGATTTGACCCATTCCGATTCGGAGTCCTCCCTC
CACATGAGTGACCGCCAGCGTGTGGCCCCCAAACCTCCTCAGATGAGCCGTGCTGCAGACGAGGCTCTCA
ATGCCATGACTTCCAATGGCAGCCACCGGCTGATCGAGGGGGTCCACCCAGGGTCTCTGGTGGAGAAACT
GCCTGACAGCCCTGCCCTGGCCAAGAAGGCATTACTGGCGCTGAACCATGGGCTGGACAAGGCCCACAGC
CTGATGGAGCTGAGCCCCTCAGCCCCACCTGGTGGCTCTCCACATTTGGATTCTTCCCGTTCTCACAGCC
CCAGCTCCCCAGACCCAGACACACCATCTCCAGTTGGGGACAGCCGAGCCCTGCAAGCCAGCCGAAACAC
ACGCATTCCCCACCTGGCTGGCAAGAAGGCTGTGGCTGAGGAGGATAATGGCTCTATTGGCGAGGAAACA
GACTCCAGCCCAGGCCGGAAGAAGTTTCCCCTCAAAATCTTTAAGAAGCCTCTTAAGAAGTAGCTCGAGA
TATCTAGACCCAGCTTTCTTGTACAAAGTGGTGATAATCGAATTCCGATAATCAACCTCTGGATTACAAA
ATTTGTGAAAGATTGACTGGTATTCTTAACTATGTTGCTCCTTTTACGCTATGTGGATACGCTGCTTTAA
TGCCTTTGTATCATGCTATTGCTTCCCGTATGGCTTTCATTTTCTCCTCCTTGTATAAATCCTGGTTGCT
GTCTCTTTATGAGGAGTTGTGGCCCGTTGTCAGGCAACGTGGCGTGGTGTGCACTGTGTTTGCTGACGCA
ACCCCCACTGGTTGGGGCATTGCCACCACCTGTCAGCTCCTTTCCGGGACTTTCGCTTTCCCCCTCCCTA
TTGCCACGGCGGAACTCATCGCCGCCTGCCTTGCCCGCTGCTGGACAGGGGCTCGGCTGTTGGGCACTGA
CAATTCCGTGGTGTTGTCGGGGAAGCTGACGTCCTTTCCATGGCTGCTCGCCTGTGTTGCCACCTGGATT
CTGCGCGGGACGTCCTTCTGCTACGTCCCTTCGGCCCTCAATCCAGCGGACCTTCCTTCCCGCGGCCTGC
TGCCGGCTCTGCGGCCTCTTCCGCGTCTTCGCCTTCGCCCTCAGACGAGTCGGATCTCCCTTTGGGCCGC
CTCCCCGCATCGGGAATTCCCGCGGTTCGAAGGTAAGCCTATCCCTAACCCTCTCCTCGGTCTCGATTCT
ACGCGTACCGGTTAGTAATGAGTTTGGAATTAATTCTGTGGAATGTGTGTCAGTTAGGGTGTGGAAAGTC
CCCAGGCTCCCCAGCAGGCAGAAGTATGCAAAGCATGCATCTCAATTAGTCAGCAACCAGGTGTGGAAAG
TCCCCAGGCTCCCCAGCAGGCAGAAGTATGCAAAGCATGCATCTCAATTAGTCAGCAACCATAGTCCCGC
CCCTAACTCCGCCCATCCCGCCCCTAACTCCGCCCAGTTCCGCCCATTCTCCGCCCCATGGCTGACTAAT
TTTTTTTATTTATGCAGAGGCCGAGGCCGCCTCTGCCTCTGAGCTATTCCAGAAGTAGTGAGGAGGCTTT
TTTGGAGGCCTAGGCTTTTGCAAAAAGCTCCCGGGAGCTTGTATATCCATTTTCGGATCTGATCAGCACG
TGTTGACAATTAATCATCGGCATAGTATATCGGCATAGTATAATACGACAAGGTGAGGAACTAAACCATG
GCCAAGCCTTTGTCTCAAGAAGAATCCACCCTCATTGAAAGAGCAACGGCTACAATCAACAGCATCCCCA
TCTCTGAAGACTACAGCGTCGCCAGCGCAGCTCTCTCTAGCGACGGCCGCATCTTCACTGGTGTCAATGT
ATATCATTTTACTGGGGGACCTTGTGCAGAACTCGTGGTGCTGGGCACTGCTGCTGCTGCGGCAGCTGGC
AACCTGACTTGTATCGTCGCGATCGGAAATGAGAACAGGGGCATCTTGAGCCCCTGCGGACGGTGCCGAC
AGGTGCTTCTCGATCTGCATCCTGGGATCAAAGCCATAGTGAAGGACAGTGATGGACAGCCGACGGCAGT
TGGGATTCGTGAATTGCTGCCCTCTGGTTATGTGTGGGAGGGCTAAGCACAATTCGAGCTCGGTACCTTT
AAGACCAATGACTTACAAGGCAGCTGTAGATCTTAGCCACTTTTTAAAAGAAAAGGGGGGACTGGAAGGG
CTAATTCACTCCCAACGAAGACAAGATCTGCTTTTTGCTTGTACTGGGTCTCTCTGGTTAGACCAGATCT
GAGCCTGGGAGCTCTCTGGCTAACTAGGGAACCCACTGCTTAAGCCTCAATAAAGCTTGCCTTGAGTGCT
TCAAGTAGTGTGTGCCCGTCTGTTGTGTGACTCTGGTAACTAGAGATCCCTCAGACCCTTTTAGTCAGTG
TGGAAAATCTCTAGCAGTAGTAGTTCATGTCATCTTATTATTCAGTATTTATAACTTGCAAAGAAATGAA
TATCAGAGAGTGAGAGGAACTTGTTTATTGCAGCTTATAATGGTTACAAATAAAGCAATAGCATCACAAA
TTTCACAAATAAAGCATTTTTTTCACTGCATTCTAGTTGTGGTTTGTCCAAACTCATCAATGTATCTTAT
CATGTCTGGCTCTAGCTATCCCGCCCCTAACTCCGCCCATCCCGCCCCTAACTCCGCCCAGTTCCGCCCA
TTCTCCGCCCCATGGCTGACTAATTTTTTTTATTTATGCAGAGGCCGAGGCCGCCTCGGCCTCTGAGCTA
TTCCAGAAGTAGTGAGGAGGCTTTTTTGGAGGCCTAGGGACGTACCCAATTCGCCCTATAGTGAGTCGTA
TTACGCGCGCTCACTGGCCGTCGTTTTACAACGTCGTGACTGGGAAAACCCTGGCGTTACCCAACTTAAT
CGCCTTGCAGCACATCCCCCTTTCGCCAGCTGGCGTAATAGCGAAGAGGCCCGCACCGATCGCCCTTCCC
AACAGTTGCGCAGCCTGAATGGCGAATGGG
[124 nt withheld, positions 8501-8624]
C
[91 nt withheld, positions 8626-8716]
A
[49 nt withheld, positions 8718-8766]
CCTTTGACGTTGGAGTCCACGTTCTTT
[37 nt withheld, positions 8794-8830]
ACCCTATCTCGGTCTATTCTTTTGATTTATAAGGGATTTTGCCGATTTCGGCCTATTGGTTAAAAAATGA
GCTGATTTAACAAAAATTTAACGCGAATTTTAACAAAATATTAACGCTTACAATTTAGGTGGCACTTTTC
GGGGAAATGTGCGCGGAACCCCTATTTGTTTATTTTTCTAAATACATTCAAATATGTATCCGCTCATGAG
ACAATAACCCTGATAAATGCTTCAATAATATTGAAAAAGGAAGAGTATGAGTATTCAACATTTCCGTGTC
GCCCTTATTCCCTTTTTTGCGGCATTTTGCCTTCCTGTTTTTGCTCACCCAGAAACGCTGGTGAAAGTAA
AAGATGCTGAAGATCAGTTGGGTGCACGAGTGGGTTACATCGAACTGGATCTCAACAGCGGTAAGATCCT
TGAGAGTTTTCGCCCCGAAGAACGTTTTCCAATGATGAGCACTTTTAAAGTTCTGCTATGTGGCGCGGTA
TTATCCCGTATTGACGCCGGGCAAGAGCAACTCGGTCGCCGCATACACTATTCTCAGAATGACTTGGTTG
AGTACTCACCAGTCACAGAAAAGCATCTTACGGATGGCATGACAGTAAGAGAATTATGCAGTGCTGCCAT
AACCATGAGTGATAACACTGCGGCCAACTTACTTCTGACAACGATCGGAGGACCGAAGGAGCTAACCGCT
TTTTTGCACAACATGGGGGATCATGTAACTCGCCTTGATCGTTGGGAACCGGAGCTGAATGAAGCCATAC
CAAACGACGAGCGTGACACCACGATGCCTGTAGCAATGGCAACAACGTTGCGCAAACTATTAACTGGCGA
ACTACTTACTCTAGCTTCCCGGCAACAATTAATAGACTGGATGGAGGCGGATAAAGTTGCAGGACCACTT
CTGCGCTCGGCCCTTCCGGCTGGCTGGTTTATTGCTGATAAATCTGGAGCCGGTGAGCGTGGGTCTCGCG
GTATCATTGCAGCACTGGGGCCAGATGGTAAGCCCTCCCGTATCGTAGTTATCTACACGACGGGGAGTCA
GGCAACTATGGATGAACGAAATAGACAGATCGCTGAGATAGGTGCCTCACTGATTAAGCATTGGTAACTG
TCAGACCAAGTTTACTCATATATACTTTAGATTGATTTAAAACTTCATTTTTAATTTAAAAGGATCTAGG
TGAAGATCCTTTTTGATAATCTCATGACCAAAATCCCTTAACGTGAGTTTTCGTTCCACTGAGCGTCAGA
CCCCGTAGAAAAGATCAAAGGATCTTCTTGAGATCCTTTTTTTCTGCGCGTAATCTGCTGCTTGCAAACA
AAAAAACCACCGCTACCAGCGGTGGTTTGTTTGCCGGATCAAGAGCTACCAACTCTTTTTCCGAAGGTAA
CTGGCTTCAGCAGAGCGCAGATACCAAATACTGTTCTTCTAGTGTAGCCGTAGTTAGGCCACCACTTCAA
GAACTCTGTAGCACCGCCTACATACCTCGCTCTGCTAATCCTGTTACCAGTGGCTGCTGCCAGTGGCGAT
AAGTCGTGTCTTACCGGGTTGGACTCAAGACGATAGTTACCGGATAAGGCGCAGCGGTCGGGCTGAACGG
GGGGTTCGTGCACACAGCCCAGCTTGGAGCGAACGACCTACACCGAACTGAGATACCTACAGCGTGAGCT
ATGAGAAAGCGCCACGCTTCCCGAAGAGAGAAAGGCGGACAGGTATCCGGTAAGCGGCAGGGTCGGAACA
GGAGAGCGCACGAGGGAGCTTCCAGGGGGAAACGCCTGGTATCTTTATAGTCCTGTCGGGTTTCGCCACC
TCTGACTTGAGCGTCGATTTTTGTGATGCTCGTCAGGGGGGCGGAGCCTATGGAAAAACGCCAGCAACGC
GGCCTTTTTACGGTTCCTGGCCTTTTGCTGGCCTTTTGCTCACATGTTCTTTCCTGCGTTATCCCCTGAT
TCTGTGGATAACCGTATTACCGCCTTTGAGTGAGCTGATACCGCTCGCCGCAGCCGAACGACCGAGCGCA
GCGAGTCAGTGAGCGAGGAAGCGGAAGAGCGCCCAATACGCAAACCGCCTCTCCCCGCGCGTTGGCCGAT
TCATTAATGCAGCTGGCACGACAGGTTTCCCGACTGGAAAGCGGGCAGTGAGCGCAACGCAATTAATGTG
AGTTAGCTCACTCATTAGGCACCCCAGGCTTTACACTTTATGCTTCCGGCTCGTATGTTGTGTGGAATTG
TGAGCGGATAACAATTTCACACAGGAAACAGCTATGACCATGATTACGCCAAGCGCGCAATTAACCCTCA
CTAAAGGGAACAAAAGCTGGAGCTGCAAGCTT
